>Addgene plasmid #79496 | pENTR221-Renilla | addgene full sequence | sequence record 178093 | Addgene NGS Result
CTTTCCTGCGTTATCCCCTGATTCTGTGGATAACCGTATTACCGCCTTTGAGTGAGCTGATACCGCTCGC
CGCAGCCGAACGACCGAGCGCAGCGAGTCAGTGAGCGAGGAAGCGGAAGAGCGCCCAATACGCAAACCGC
CTCTCCCCGCGCGTTGGCCGATTCATTAATGCAGCTGGCACGACAGGTTTCCCGACTGGAAAGCGGGCAG
TGAGCGCAACGCAATTAATACGCGTACCGCTAGCCAGGAAGAGTTTGTAGAAACGCAAAAAGGCCATCCG
TCAGGATGGCCTTCTGCTTAGTTTGATGCCTGGCAGTTTATGGCGGGCGTCCTGCCCGCCACCCTCCGGG
CCGTTGCTTCACAACGTTCAAATCCGCTCCCGGCGGATTTGTCCTACTCAGGAGAGCGTTCACCGACAAA
CAACAGATAAAACGAAAGGCCCAGTCTTCCGACTGAGCCTTTCGTTTTATTTGATGCCTGGCAGTTCCCT
ACTCTCGCGTTAACGCTAGCATGGATGTTTTCCCAGTCACGACGTTGTAAAACGACGGCCAGTCTTAAGC
TCGGGCCCCAAATAATGATTTTATTTTGACTGATAGTGACCTGTTCGTTGCAACAAATTGATGAGCAATG
CTTTTTTATAATGCCAACTTTGTATACAAAAGTTGTATGAGGCACTGGGCAGGTAAGTATCAAGGTTACA
AGACAGGTTTAAGGAGACCAATAGAAACTGGGCTTGTCGAGACAGAGAAGACTCTTGCGTTTCTGATAGG
CACCTATTGGTCTTACTGACATCCACTTTGCCTTTCTCTCCACAGGTGTCCACTCCCAGTTCAATTACAG
CTCTTAAGGCTAGAGTACTTAATACGACTCACTATAGGCTAGCCACCATGACTTCGAAAGTTTATGATCC
AGAACAAAGGAAACGGATGATAACTGGTCCGCAGTGGTGGGCCAGATGTAAACAAATGAATGTTCTTGAT
TCATTTATTAATTATTATGATTCAGAAAAACATGCAGAAAATGCTGTTATTTTTTTACATGGTAACGCGG
CCTCTTCTTATTTATGGCGACATGTTGTGCCACATATTGAGCCAGTAGCGCGGTGTATTATACCAGACCT
TATTGGTATGGGCAAATCAGGCAAATCTGGTAATGGTTCTTATAGGTTACTTGATCATTACAAATATCTT
ACTGCATGGTTTGAACTTCTTAATTTACCAAAGAAGATCATTTTTGTCGGCCATGATTGGGGTGCTTGTT
TGGCATTTCATTATAGCTATGAGCATCAAGATAAGATCAAAGCAATAGTTCACGCTGAAAGTGTAGTAGA
TGTGATTGAATCATGGGATGAATGGCCTGATATTGAAGAAGATATTGCGTTGATCAAATCTGAAGAAGGA
GAAAAAATGGTTTTGGAGAATAACTTCTTCGTGGAAACCATGTTGCCATCAAAAATCATGAGAAAGTTAG
AACCAGAAGAATTTGCAGCATATCTTGAACCATTCAAAGAGAAAGGTGAAGTTCGTCGTCCAACATTATC
ATGGCCTCGTGAAATCCCGTTAGTAAAAGGTGGTAAACCTGACGTTGTACAAATTGTTAGGAATTATAAT
GCTTATCTACGTGCAAGTGATGATTTACCAAAAATGTTTATTGAATCGGACCCAGGATTCTTTTCCAATG
CTATTGTTGAAGGTGCCAAGAAGTTTCCTAATACTGAATTTGTCAAAGTAAAAGGTCTTCATTTTTCGCA
AGAAGATGCACCTGATGAAATGGGAAAATATATCAAATCGTTCGTTGAGCGAGTTCTCAAAAATGAACAA
TAATTCTAGAGCGGCCGCTTCGAGCAGACATGATAAGATACATTGATGAGTTTGGACAAACCACAACTAG
AATGCAGTGAAAAAAATGCTTTATTTGTGAAATTTGTGATGCTATTGCTTTATTTGTAACCATTATAAGC
TGCAATAAACAAGTTAACAACAACAATTGCATTCATTTTATGTTTCAGGTTCAGGGGGAGGTGTGGGAGG
TTTTTTAAAGCAAGTAAAACCTCTACAAATGTGGTAAAATCGATAAGGATCCAGGTGGCAAACCCAGCTT
TCTTGTACAAAGTTGGCATTATAAGAAAGCATTGCTTATCAATTTGTTGCAACGAACAGGTCACTATCAG
TCAAAATAAAATCATTATTTGCCATCCAGCTGCAGGGCGGCCGCGATATCCCCTATAGTGAGTCGTATTA
CATGGTCATAGCTGTTTCCTGGCAGCTCTGGCCCGTGTCTCAAAATCTCTGATGTTACATTGCACAAGAT
AAAAATATATCATCATGAACAATAAAACTGTCTGCTTACATAAACAGTAATACAAGGGGTGTTATGAGCC
ATATTCAACGGGAAACGTCGAGGCCGCGATTAAATTCCAACATGGATGCTGATTTATATGGGTATAAATG
GGCTCGCGATAATGTCGGGCAATCAGGTGCGACAATCTATCGCTTGTATGGGAAGCCCGATGCGCCAGAG
TTGTTTCTGAAACATGGCAAAGGTAGCGTTGCCAATGATGTTACAGATGAGATGGTCAGACTAAACTGGC
TGACGGAATTTATGCCTCTTCCGACCATCAAGCATTTTATCCGTACTCCTGATGATGCATGGTTACTCAC
CACTGCGATCCCCGGAAAAACAGCATTCCAGGTATTAGAAGAATATCCTGATTCAGGTGAAAATATTGTT
GATGCGCTGGCAGTGTTCCTGCGCCGGTTGCATTCGATTCCTGTTTGTAATTGTCCTTTTAACAGCGATC
GCGTATTTCGTCTCGCTCAGGCGCAATCACGAATGAATAACGGTTTGGTTGATGCGAGTGATTTTGATGA
CGAGCGTAATGGCTGGCCTGTTGAACAAGTCTGGAAAGAAATGCATAAACTTTTGCCATTCTCACCGGAT
TCAGTCGTCACTCATGGTGATTTCTCACTTGATAACCTTATTTTTGACGAGGGGAAATTAATAGGTTGTA
TTGATGTTGGACGAGTCGGAATCGCAGACCGATACCAGGATCTTGCCATCCTATGGAACTGCCTCGGTGA
GTTTTCTCCTTCATTACAGAAACGGCTTTTTCAAAAATATGGTATTGATAATCCTGATATGAATAAATTG
CAGTTTCATTTGATGCTCGATGAGTTTTTCTAATCAGAATTGGTTAATTGGTTGTAACACTGGCAGAGCA
TTACGCTGACTTGACGGGACGGCGCAAGCTCATGACCAAAATCCCTTAACGTGAGTTACGCGTCGTTCCA
CTGAGCGTCAGACCCCGTAGAAAAGATCAAAGGATCTTCTTGAGATCCTTTTTTTCTGCGCGTAATCTGC
TGCTTGCAAACAAAAAAACCACCGCTACCAGCGGTGGTTTGTTTGCCGGATCAAGAGCTACCAACTCTTT
TTCCGAAGGTAACTGGCTTCAGCAGAGCGCAGATACCAAATACTGTTCTTCTAGTGTAGCCGTAGTTAGG
CCACCACTTCAAGAACTCTGTAGCACCGCCTACATACCTCGCTCTGCTAATCCTGTTACCAGTGGCTGCT
GCCAGTGGCGATAAGTCGTGTCTTACCGGGTTGGACTCAAGACGATAGTTACCGGATAAGGCGCAGCGGT
CGGGCTGAACGGGGGGTTCGTGCACACAGCCCAGCTTGGAGCGAACGACCTACACCGAACTGAGATACCT
ACAGCGTGAGCTATGAGAAAGCGCCACGCTTCCCGAAGGGAGAAAGGCGGACAGGTATCCGGTAAGCGGC
AGGGTCGGAACAGGAGAGCGCACGAGGGAGCTTCCAGGGGGAAACGCCTGGTATCTTTATAGTCCTGTCG
GGTTTCGCCACCTCTGACTTGAGCGTCGATTTTTGTGATGCTCGTCAGGGGGGCGGAGCCTATGGAAAAA
CGCCAGCAACGCGGCCTTTTTACGGTTCCTGGCCTTTTGCTGGCCTTTTGCTCACATGTT
Features (pLannotate 1.2.2; 14 found; start..end, strand, type, name):
    121..213     +  CDS            lacI (fragment): lac repressor; lacI; The lac repressor binds to the lac operator to inhibit transcription in E. coli. This inhibition can be relieved by adding lactose or isopropyl-β-D-thiogalactopyranoside (IPTG).
    268..295     -  terminator     rrnB T2 terminator: transcription terminator T2 from the E. coli rrnB gene
    427..470     +  terminator     rrnB T1 terminator: Escherichia coli rrnB; transcription terminator T1 from the E. coli rrnB gene
    517..553     -  CDS            lacZα (fragment): LacZα fragment of β-galactosidase; lacZ fragment
    570..665     +  protein_bind   attL5: mutant version of attL; recombination site for the Gateway® LR reaction LR Clonase™
    683..815     +  intron         chimeric intron: chimera between introns from human β-globin and immunoglobulin heavy chain genes
    860..878     +  promoter       T7 promoter: promoter for bacteriophage T7 RNA polymerase
    888..1823    +  CDS            Rluc: luciferase from the anthozoan coelenterate Renilla reniformis (sea pansy)
   1854..1975    -  polyA_signal   SV40 poly(A) signal: SV40 polyadenylation signal
   1998..2066    -  CDS            large T antigen (fragment): large T antigen from SV40 (simian virus 40)
   2092..2191    -  protein_bind   attL2: mutant version of attL; recombination site for the Gateway® LR reaction LR Clonase™
   2222..2240    -  promoter       T7 promoter: promoter for bacteriophage T7 RNA polymerase
   2374..3183    +  CDS            KanR: aminoglycoside phosphotransferase; aph(3')-Ia; confers resistance to kanamycin in bacteria or G418 (Geneticin®) in eukaryotes
   3330..3918    +  rep_origin     ori: high-copy-number ColE1/pMB1/pBR322/pUC origin of replication
