[The description below was written by a language model from this plasmid's Addgene catalogue record and pLannotate feature annotations shown in this document.]
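Description:
pENTR221-Renilla is a MultiSite Gateway entry clone made by recombining a Renilla luciferase fragment into the pDONR221-P5P2 donor backbone. It is a small (about 4 kb), high-copy bacterial plasmid that replicates from a ColE1/pUC-type origin and is selected with kanamycin through an aminoglycoside phosphotransferase gene. The finished clone is smaller than the empty donor vector, as expected when the donor's Gateway cassette is swapped for a shorter insert. Upstream of the cloning region, rrnB T1 and T2 terminators shield the insert from read-through transcription. The annotated short lacI and lacZα fragments appear to be backbone remnants with no functional role, and M13 primer sites are listed for sequencing across the insert.

The payload lies between attL5 and attL2, which define it as the second fragment in a two-fragment MultiSite LR reaction. It is designed to be joined downstream of a first entry clone, typically one carrying a promoter or other regulatory element, and transferred into a destination vector. The insert is a synthetic, humanized Renilla reniformis luciferase coding sequence. The record lists it as promoterless for eukaryotic expression. However, the feature table shows more than the bare CDS within the att-flanked region: a chimeric β-globin/immunoglobulin intron and a T7 promoter precede the coding sequence, and an SV40 polyadenylation signal with an adjoining large T antigen fragment follows it. This suggests the cassette was lifted from a commercial Renilla reporter vector. Once a promoter is supplied by the first fragment, the intron and poly(A) signal should support processing of the luciferase transcript. The clone belongs to a modular platform for the rapid assembly of complex stable transgenes, in which it supplies a luminescent reporter module.
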