Addgene plasmid #79496: pENTR221-Renilla
Purpose: MultiSite Gateway entry clones, second fragment (attL5, attL2) Renilla Luciferase CDS
Depositing lab: Peter Jon Nelson. Depositing organization: Klinikum der Ludwig Maximilians-Universitaet Muenchen. Publication: A vector platform for the rapid and efficient engineering of stable complex transgenes. Jackel C, Nogueira MS, Ehni N, Kraus C, Ranke J, Dohmann M, Noessner E, Nelson PJ. Sci Rep. 2016 Oct 3;6:34365. doi: 10.1038/srep34365. PubMed 27694838.
Backbone
  Vector backbone: pDONR221-P5P2
  Backbone manufacturer: Thermo Scientific
  Backbone size w/o insert (bp): 4774
  Total vector size (bp): 3980
  Modifications to backbone: Gateway cloned Renilla Luciferase Insert
  Vector type: Multisite Gateway Entry Clone
Growth in bacteria
  Bacterial resistance: Kanamycin, 50 μg/mL
  Growth temperature: 37°C
  Growth strain: DH5alpha
  Copy number: High Copy
Gene/Insert
  Gene/Insert name: Renilla Luciferase
  Species: Synthetic
  Insert size (bp): 935
  Promoter: no Promoter
  Cloning method: Gateway Cloning
  Sequencing primers: 5′ M13-FP; 3′ M13-RP
Terms and licenses: Academic/Nonprofit Terms; Industry Terms: Not Available to Industry
Depositor comments: Multisite Gateway Entry Clone for humanized Renilla Luciferase CDS. Second Fragment for 2 Fragment MultiSite Gateway LR reaction.
How to cite: pENTR221-Renilla was a gift from Peter Jon Nelson (Addgene plasmid # 79496 ; http://n2t.net/addgene:79496 ; RRID:Addgene_79496)
